Addgene plasmid #168904: pEntry_HCoV-HKU1-Envelope
Purpose: Gateway-compatible Entry vector
Depositing lab: Pascal Falter-Braun. Depositing organization: Helmholtz Munich. Publication: A resource of human coronavirus protein-coding sequences in a flexible, multipurpose Gateway Entry clone collection. Weller B, Lin CW, Pogoutse O, Sauer M, Marin-de la Rosa N, Strobel A, Young V, Knapp JJ, Rayhan A, Falter C, Kim DK, Roth FP, Falter-Braun P. G3 (Bethesda). 2023 Jul 5;13(7):jkad105. doi: 10.1093/g3journal/jkad105. PubMed 37267226.
Backbone
  Vector backbone: pENTR223.1*SfiI
  Backbone size w/o insert (bp): 2800
  Vector type: Gateway-compatible Entry vector
Growth in bacteria
  Bacterial resistance: Spectinomycin, 50 μg/mL
  Growth temperature: 37°C
  Growth strain: DH5alpha
  Copy number: High Copy
Gene/Insert
  Gene/Insert name: HCoV-HKU1-Envelope (alt name: Envelope (E))
  Species: Other
  Insert size (bp): 249
  Entrez Gene: E (a.k.a. HCHV1gp5)
  Cloning method: Restriction Enzyme; 5′ cloning site SfiI (unknown if destroyed); 3′ cloning site SfiI (unknown if destroyed)
  Sequencing primers: 5′ M13 uni (-21); 3′ M13 rev (-29)
Resource information
  A portion of this plasmid was derived from a plasmid made by: Synthesized by Twist Bioscience
Terms and licenses: Academic/Nonprofit Terms; Industry Terms: Not Available to Industry
Depositor comments: 5'-linker: SfiI-BamHI-ATG-BamHI (GGCCGTCAaggccaggatccatgggatcc), 3'-linker: PacI-TAA-AsiSI-SfiI (cttaatTAAgacgcgatcgcggcctcatGGGCC).
How to cite: pEntry_HCoV-HKU1-Envelope was a gift from Pascal Falter-Braun (Addgene plasmid # 168904 ; http://n2t.net/addgene:168904 ; RRID:Addgene_168904)
