[The description below was written by a language model from this plasmid's Addgene catalogue record and pLannotate feature annotations shown in this document.]
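Description:
pEntry_HCoV-HKU1-Envelope is a Gateway-compatible Entry clone built on the pENTR223.1*SfiI backbone (about 2.8 kb; the sequenced plasmid is roughly 3.1 kb) and carries the 249 bp coding sequence for the envelope (E) protein of human coronavirus HKU1. It is a bacterial cloning plasmid, propagated in E. coli through a high-copy ColE1/pUC-type origin and selected with spectinomycin via the aadA aminoglycoside adenylyltransferase gene (SmR). A fragment of a class 1 integron Pc promoter is annotated upstream of the marker region. Short remnants of a gentamicin resistance gene, lacI and lacZα are also annotated, but these are only backbone fragments.

The E open reading frame was synthesized commercially and inserted between two SfiI sites, placing it between the attL1 and attL2 recombination sites. According to the depositor, the 5′ linker supplies BamHI sites flanking an ATG, and the 3′ linker supplies PacI, a TAA stop codon and an AsiSI site. These give restriction-based options for handling the ends of the ORF. The automated annotation labels the insert as a fragment matching the murine hepatitis virus A59 E protein. This reflects homology to a related betacoronavirus entry in the reference database, not a different insert. rrnB T1 and T2 terminators sit upstream of attL1, insulating the cassette from read-through transcription, and a T7 promoter lies just beyond attL2, oriented toward the insert. No promoter for expression in eukaryotic cells is present. Instead, the plasmid serves as a donor for LR Clonase reactions that transfer the E ORF into Gateway destination vectors of choice, as part of a collection of human coronavirus protein-coding Entry clones.
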