Features (pLannotate 1.2.2; 12 found; start..end, strand, type, name):
     92..148     +  CDS            GmR (fragment): gentamycin acetyltransferase; aacC1; confers resistance to gentamycin
    155..946     +  CDS            SmR: aminoglycoside adenylyltransferase (Murphy, 1985); aadA; confers resistance to spectinomycin and streptomycin
   1039..1627    +  rep_origin     ori: high-copy-number ColE1/pMB1/pBR322/pUC origin of replication
   1810..1902    +  CDS            lacI (fragment): lac repressor; lacI; The lac repressor binds to the lac operator to inhibit transcription in E. coli. This inhibition can be relieved by adding lactose or isopropyl-β-D-thiogalactopyranoside (IPTG).
   1957..1984    -  terminator     rrnB T2 terminator: transcription terminator T2 from the E. coli rrnB gene
   2116..2159    +  terminator     rrnB T1 terminator: Escherichia coli rrnB; transcription terminator T1 from the E. coli rrnB gene
   2206..2242    -  CDS            lacZα (fragment): LacZα fragment of β-galactosidase; lacZ fragment
   2258..2354    +  protein_bind   attL1: mutant version of attL; recombination site for the Gateway® LR reaction LR Clonase™
   2390..2599    +  CDS            E (fragment): VEMP_CVMA5 - Also known as sM. Experimental evidence at protein level: Swiss-Prot protein existence level 1. Plays a central role in virus morphogenesis and assembly. Acts as a viroporin and self-assembles in host membranes forming pentameric protein-lipid pores that allow ion transport. Also plays a role in the induction of apoptosis. From Murine coronavirus (strain A59) (MHV-A59) (Murine hepatitis virus).
   2661..2759    -  protein_bind   attL2: mutant version of attL; recombination site for the Gateway® LR reaction LR Clonase™
   2777..2795    -  promoter       T7 promoter: promoter for bacteriophage T7 RNA polymerase
   2985..3008    +  promoter       Pc promoter (fragment): intI1 (promoter lies within the coding sequence); class 1 integron promoter
>Addgene plasmid #168904 | pEntry_HCoV-HKU1-Envelope | addgene full sequence | sequence record 479295 | Addgene NGS Result
TTTCATGGCTTGTTATGACTGTTTTTTTGGGGTACAGTCTATGCCTCGGGCATCCAAGCAGCAAGCGCGT
TACGCCGTGGGTCGATGTTTGATGTTATGGAGCAGCAACGATGTTACGCAGCAGGGCAGTCGCCCTAAAA
CAAAGTTAAACATTATGAGGGAAGCGGTGATCGCCGAAGTATCGACTCAACTATCAGAGGTAGTTGGCGT
CATCGAGCGCCATCTCGAACCGACGTTGCTGGCCGTACATTTGTACGGCTCCGCAGTGGATGGCGGCCTG
AAGCCACACAGTGATATTGATTTGCTGGTTACGGTGACCGTAAGGCTTGATGAAACAACGCGGCGAGCTT
TGATCAACGACCTTTTGGAAACTTCGGCTTCCCCTGGAGAGAGCGAGATTCTCCGCGCTGTAGAAGTCAC
CATTGTTGTGCACGACGACATCATTCCGTGGCGTTATCCAGCTAAGCGCGAACTGCAATTTGGAGAATGG
CAGCGCAATGACATTCTTGCAGGTATCTTCGAGCCAGCCACGATCGACATTGATCTGGCTATCTTGCTGA
CAAAAGCAAGAGAACATAGCGTTGCCTTGGTAGGTCCAGCGGCGGAGGAACTCTTTGATCCGGTTCCTGA
ACAGGATCTATTTGAGGCGCTAAATGAAACCTTAACGCTATGGAACTCGCCGCCCGACTGGGCTGGCGAT
GAGCGAAATGTAGTGCTTACGTTGTCCCGCATTTGGTACAGCGCAGTAACCGGCAAAATCGCGCCGAAGG
ATGTCGCTGCCGACTGGGCAATGGAGCGCCTGCCGGCCCAGTATCAGCCCGTCATACTTGAAGCTAGACA
GGCTTATCTTGGACAAGAAGAAGATCGCTTGGCCTCGCGCGCAGATCAGTTGGAAGAATTTGTCCACTAC
GTGAAAGGCGAGATCACCAAGGTAGTCGGCAAATAACCCTCGAGCCACCCATGACCAAAATCCCTTAACG
TGAGTTACGCGTCGTTCCACTGAGCGTCAGACCCCGTAGAAAAGATCAAAGGATCTTCTTGAGATCCTTT
TTTTCTGCGCGTAATCTGCTGCTTGCAAACAAAAAAACCACCGCTACCAGCGGTGGTTTGTTTGCCGGAT
CAAGAGCTACCAACTCTTTTTCCGAAGGTAACTGGCTTCAGCAGAGCGCAGATACCAAATACTGTTCTTC
TAGTGTAGCCGTAGTTAGGCCACCACTTCAAGAACTCTGTAGCACCGCCTACATACCTCGCTCTGCTAAT
CCTGTTACCAGTGGCTGCTGCCAGTGGCGATAAGTCGTGTCTTACCGGGTTGGACTCAAGACGATAGTTA
CCGGATAAGGCGCAGCGGTCGGGCTGAACGGGGGGTTCGTGCACACAGCCCAGCTTGGAGCGAACGACCT
ACACCGAACTGAGATACCTACAGCGTGAGCTATGAGAAAGCGCCACGCTTCCCGAAGGGAGAAAGGCGGA
CAGGTATCCGGTAAGCGGCAGGGTCGGAACAGGAGAGCGCACGAGGGAGCTTCCAGGGGGAAACGCCTGG
TATCTTTATAGTCCTGTCGGGTTTCGCCACCTCTGACTTGAGCGTCGATTTTTGTGATGCTCGTCAGGGG
GGCGGAGCCTATGGAAAAACGCCAGCAACGCGGCCTTTTTACGGTTCCTGGCCTTTTGCTGGCCTTTTGC
TCACATGTTCTTTCCTGCGTTATCCCCTGATTCTGTGGATAACCGTATTACCGCCTTTGAGTGAGCTGAT
ACCGCTCGCCGCAGCCGAACGACCGAGCGCAGCGAGTCAGTGAGCGAGGAAGCGGAAGAGCGCCCAATAC
GCAAACCGCCTCTCCCCGCGCGTTGGCCGATTCATTAATGCAGCTGGCACGACAGGTTTCCCGACTGGAA
AGCGGGCAGTGAGCGCAACGCAATTAATACGCGTACCGCTAGCCAGGAAGAGTTTGTAGAAACGCAAAAA
GGCCATCCGTCAGGATGGCCTTCTGCTTAGTTTGATGCCTGGCAGTTTATGGCGGGCGTCCTGCCCGCCA
CCCTCCGGGCCGTTGCTTCACAACGTTCAAATCCGCTCCCGGCGGATTTGTCCTACTCAGGAGAGCGTTC
ACCGACAAACAACAGATAAAACGAAAGGCCCAGTCTTCCGACTGAGCCTTTCGTTTTATTTGATGCCTGG
CAGTTCCCTACTCTCGCGTTAACGCTAGCATGGATGTTTTCCCAGTCACGACGTTGTAAAACGACGGCCA
GTCTTAAGCTCGGGCCCCAAATAATGATTTTATTTTGACTGATAGTGACCTGTTCGTTGCAACAAATTGA
TGAGCAATGCTTTTTTATAATGCCAACTTTGTACAAAAAAGCAGAAGGGCCGTCAAGGCCAGGATCCATG
GGATCCGTTGATTTATTTTTCAATGATACTGCTTGGTACATAGGACAGATTTTAGTTTTAGTTTTATTTT
GTCTTATTTCTTTAATCTTTGTTGTTGCTTTTTTAGCAACTATTAAGCTTTGTATGCAACTTTGTGGTTT
TTGTAATTTCTTTATTATTTCACCTTCGGCTTACGTTTATAAAAGAGGTATGCAGTTGTATAAGTCTTAT
AGTGAACAAGTTATACCACCCACTTCAGATTATTTAATCCTTAATTAAGACGCGATCGCGGCCTCATGGG
CCCAGCTTTCTTGTACAAAGTTGGCATTATAAAAAATAATTGCTCATCAATTTGTTGCAACGAACAGGTC
ACTATCAGTCAAAATAAAATCATTATTTGCCATCCAGCTGATATCCCCTATAGTGAGTCGTATTACATGG
TCATAGCTGTTTCCTGGCAGCTCTGGCCCGTGTCTCAAAATCTCTGATGTTACATTGCACAAGATAAAAA
TATATCATCATGCCTCCTCTAGACCAGCCAGGACAGAAATGCCTCGACTTCGCTGCTACCCAAGGTTGCC
GGGTGACGCACACCGTGGAAACGGATGAAGGCACGAACCCAGTGGACATAAGCCTGTTCGGTTCGTAAGC
TGTAATGCAAGTAGCGTATGCGCTCACGCAACTGGTCCAGAACCTTGACCGAACGCAGCGGTGGTAACGG
CGCAGTGGCGGT
