>Addgene plasmid #168904 | pEntry_HCoV-HKU1-Envelope | depositor partial sequence | sequence record 327372 | gene-specific Insert sequence
GTTGATTTATTTTTCAATGATACTGCTTGGTACATAGGACAGATTTTAGTTTTAGTTTTATTTTGTCTTA
TTTCTTTAATCTTTGTTGTTGCTTTTTTAGCAACTATTAAGCTTTGTATGCAACTTTGTGGTTTTTGTAA
TTTCTTTATTATTTCACCTTCGGCTTACGTTTATAAAAGAGGTATGCAGTTGTATAAGTCTTATAGTGAA
CAAGTTATACCACCCACTTCAGATTATTTAATC
